Addgene plasmid #26577: CaV1.3e[8a,11,31b,Δ32,Δ42a] mut
Depositing lab: Diane Lipscombe. Depositing organization: Brown University. Publication: Neuronal Ca(V)1.3alpha(1) L-type channels activate at relatively hyperpolarized membrane potentials and are incompletely inhibited by dihydropyridines. Xu W, Lipscombe D. J Neurosci. 2001 Aug 15. 21(16):5944-51. PubMed 11487617.
Backbone
  Vector backbone: pcDNA6/V5-His ABC
  Backbone manufacturer: Invitrogen
  Backbone size w/o insert (bp): 5100
  Vector type: Mammalian Expression
Growth in bacteria
  Bacterial resistance: Ampicillin, 100 μg/mL
  Growth temperature: 37°C
  Growth strain: Top10F'
  Growth instructions: Top10F'
  Copy number: Unknown
Gene/Insert
  Gene/Insert name: CACNA1D (alt names: calcium channel, voltage-dependent, L type, alpha 1D subunit; Cav1.3)
  Species: R. norvegicus (rat)
  Insert size (bp): 6400
  Mutation: Contains exons 8a, 11, and 31b.Exons 32 and 42a are deleted. Exon 42a was replaced by exons 42 & 49. nt 6224 (GCC->GTC) [Ala->Val]; nt 3310 (GTG->GCG) [Val->Ala]; nt 731(TCA->GGA) [Ser->Gly].
  Entrez Gene: Cacna1d
  Cloning method: Restriction Enzyme; 5′ cloning site NheI (not destroyed); 3′ cloning site SacI (not destroyed)
  Sequencing primers: 5′ T7; 3′ BGH-rev
Terms and licenses: Academic/Nonprofit Terms; Industry Terms: Not Available to Industry
Depositor comments: Isolated from superior cervical ganglia. For more information about this plasmid: http://neuroscience.brown.edu/LipscombeLab/homepage/otherpages/clonespage/clonespage1.htm
How to cite: CaV1.3e[8a,11,31b,Δ32,Δ42a] mut was a gift from Diane Lipscombe (Addgene plasmid # 26577 ; http://n2t.net/addgene:26577 ; RRID:Addgene_26577)
