[The description below was written by a language model from this plasmid's Addgene catalogue record and pLannotate feature annotations shown in this document.]
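Description:
CaV1.3e[8a,11,31b,Δ32,Δ42a] mut is a mammalian expression plasmid built on the Invitrogen pcDNA6/V5-His backbone. It carries a roughly 6.4 kb cDNA for the rat voltage-gated L-type calcium channel α1D subunit (Cacna1d, CaV1.3), cloned between NheI and SacI sites, for a total of about 11.5 kb. The clone was isolated from superior cervical ganglia and represents a defined neuronal splice isoform. It includes exons 8a, 11 and 31b and lacks exons 32 and 42a, with exon 42a replaced by exons 42 and 49. The "mut" designation reflects three recorded single-codon differences, which give Ser→Gly, Val→Ala and Ala→Val substitutions. The automated annotation matches the open reading frame to the mouse orthologue, but the catalogue species is rat.

Expression is driven by the human CMV immediate-early enhancer and promoter and terminated by the bovine growth hormone polyadenylation signal. A T7 promoter upstream of the insert serves for in vitro transcription or sequencing. A V5 epitope is annotated just downstream of the channel coding region, but the record does not say whether it is fused in frame to the channel. A separate SV40 early/EM7 promoter cassette expresses blasticidin S deaminase with an SV40 poly(A) signal, allowing blasticidin selection of stably transfected mammalian cells. In E. coli the plasmid is maintained through a ColE1/pUC-type origin and ampicillin resistance, and an f1 origin is also present. The short HIV LTR, bleomycin-resistance and lacI fragments called by the annotation tool are probably incidental backbone matches rather than functional parts. The construct suits heterologous expression of this CaV1.3 variant, for example to characterise channel activation and dihydropyridine sensitivity, as in the associated study.
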