Features (pLannotate 1.2.2; 23 found; start..end, strand, type, name):
     30..82      -  misc_feature   bom (fragment): basis of mobility region from pBR322
    237..616     +  enhancer       CMV enhancer: human cytomegalovirus immediate early enhancer
    617..820     +  promoter       CMV promoter: human cytomegalovirus (CMV) immediate early promoter
    816..849     +  LTR            5' LTR (truncated) (fragment): truncated 5' long terminal repeat (LTR) from HIV-1
    865..883     +  promoter       T7 promoter: promoter for bacteriophage T7 RNA polymerase
    917..7378    +  CDS            Cacna1d: CAC1D_MOUSE - Also known as Cach3, Cacn4, Cacnl1a2, Cchl1a2. Experimental evidence at protein level: Swiss-Prot protein existence level 1. Voltage-sensitive calcium channels (VSCC) mediate the entry of calcium ions into excitable cells and are also involved in a variety of calcium-dependent processes, including muscle contraction, hormone or neurotransmitter release, gene expression, cell motility, cell division and cell death. The isoform alpha-1D gives rise to L-type calcium currents. Long-lasting (L-type) calcium channels belong to the 'high-voltage activated' (HVA) group. They are blocked
   7399..7440    +  CDS            V5 tag: epitope tag from simian virus 5
   7496..7720    +  polyA_signal   bGH poly(A) signal: bovine growth hormone polyadenylation signal
   7724..7745    +  promoter       SV40 promoter (fragment): SV40 enhancer and early promoter
   7766..8194    +  rep_origin     f1 ori (sequence partly withheld): f1 bacteriophage origin of replication; arrow indicates direction of (+) strand synthesis
   8247..8457    +  promoter       SV40 promoter: SV40 early promoter
   8513..8560    +  promoter       EM7 promoter: synthetic bacterial promoter&nbsp
   8579..8977    +  CDS            BSD: blasticidin S deaminase; Aspergillus terreus BSD; confers resistance to blasticidin
   8978..9005    +  CDS            BleoR (fragment): antibiotic-binding protein; Sh ble from Streptoalloteichus hindustanus; confers resistance to bleomycin, phleomycin, and Zeocin™
   9015..9140    +  CDS            ble (fragment): BLE_KLEPN - Experimental evidence at protein level: Swiss-Prot protein existence level 1. Binding protein with a strong affinity to the bleomycin family of antibiotics. Binds to CL990; an antimitotic-antibiotic compound. From Klebsiella pneumoniae.
   9135..9256    +  polyA_signal   SV40 poly(A) signal: SV40 polyadenylation signal
   9327..9349    -  protein_bind   lac operator (fragment): The lac repressor binds to the lac operator to inhibit transcription in E. coli. This inhibition can be relieved by adding lactose or isopropyl-β-D-thiogalactopyranoside (IPTG). lac repressor encoded by lacI
   9353..9383    -  promoter       lac promoter: promoter for the E. coli lac operon
   9398..9419    -  protein_bind   CAP binding site: CAP binding activates transcription in the presence of cAMP. E. coli catabolite activator protein
   9432..9524    -  CDS            lacI (fragment): lac repressor; lacI; The lac repressor binds to the lac operator to inhibit transcription in E. coli. This inhibition can be relieved by adding lactose or isopropyl-β-D-thiogalactopyranoside (IPTG).
   9707..10295   -  rep_origin     ori: high-copy-number ColE1/pMB1/pBR322/pUC origin of replication
  10466..11326   -  CDS            AmpR: β-lactamase; bla; confers resistance to ampicillin, carbenicillin, and related antibiotics
  11327..11431   -  promoter       AmpR promoter: bla
>Addgene plasmid #26577 | CaV1.3e[8a,11,31b,Δ32,Δ42a] mut | addgene full sequence | sequence record 215241 | Addgene NGS Result
TCGACGGATCGGGAGATCTCCCGATCCCCTATGGTGCACTCTCAGTACAATCTGCTCTGATGCCGCATAG
TTAAGCCAGTATCTGCTCCCTGCTTGTGTGTTGGAGGTCGCTGAGTAGTGCGCGAGCAAAATTTAAGCTA
CAACAAGGCAAGGCTTGACCGACAATTGCATGAAGAATCTGCTTAGGGTTAGGCGTTTTGCGCTGCTTCG
CGATGTACGGGCCAGATATACGCGTTGACATTGATTATTGACTAGTTATTAATAGTAATCAATTACGGGG
TCATTAGTTCATAGCCCATATATGGAGTTCCGCGTTACATAACTTACGGTAAATGGCCCGCCTGGCTGAC
CGCCCAACGACCCCCGCCCATTGACGTCAATAATGACGTATGTTCCCATAGTAACGCCAATAGGGACTTT
CCATTGACGTCAATGGGTGGAGTATTTACGGTAAACTGCCCACTTGGCAGTACATCAAGTGTATCATATG
CCAAGTACGCCCCCTATTGACGTCAATGACGGTAAATGGCCCGCCTGGCATTATGCCCAGTACATGACCT
TATGGGACTTTCCTACTTGGCAGTACATCTACGTATTAGTCATCGCTATTACCATGGTGATGCGGTTTTG
GCAGTACATCAATGGGCGTGGATAGCGGTTTGACTCACGGGGATTTCCAAGTCTCCACCCCATTGACGTC
AATGGGAGTTTGTTTTGGCACCAAAATCAACGGGACTTTCCAAAATGTCGTAACAACTCCGCCCCATTGA
CGCAAATGGGCGGTAGGCGTGTACGGTGGGAGGTCTATATAAGCAGAGCTCTCTGGCTAACTAGAGAACC
CACTGCTTACTGGCTTATCGAAATTAATACGACTCACTATAGGGAGACCCAAGCTGGCTAGCTGTTCGTG
GAAATGCAGCATCAACGGCAGCAGCAAGAGGACCACGCGAACGAGGCAAACTATGCAAGAGGCACCAGAC
TCCCTATTTCTGGTGAAGGACCAACTTCTCAGCCGAACAGCTCCAAGCAAACCGTCCTGTCTTGGCAAGC
TGCAATTGATGCTGCTAGACAGGCCAAGGCCGCCCAGACCATGAGCACGTCTGCACCCCCACCTGTAGGA
TCTCTCTCCCAAAGAAAACGTCAGCAATACGCCAAGAGCAAAAAACAGGGTAACTCGTCTAACAGCCGAC
CTGCCCGTGCCCTCTTCTGTTTATCCCTCAATAACCCCATCCGAAGAGCCTGCATTAGTATAGTGGATTG
GAAACCATTTGACATATTTATATTATTGGCTATTTTTGCCAATTGTGTGGCCTTAGCTATTTACATCCCG
TTCCCTGAAGATGATTCTAATTCAACAAATCATAACTTGGAAAAAGTAGAATATGCCTTCCTGATTATCT
TTACAGTGGAGACATTTCTGAAGATTATAGCGTACGGACTGCTGCTGCATCCTAATGCTTACGTTAGGAA
CGGATGGAACTTACTGGATTTTGTTATAGTAATAGTAGGATTGTTTAGTGTAATTTTGGAACAATTAACC
AAAGAAACAGAAGGCGGGAACCACTCTAGTGGCAAATCAGGAGGCTTTGATGTCAAAGCCCTCCGTGCCT
TCCGAGTGTTAAGACCGCTTCGACTTGTATCATCAGTGCCCAGTTTACAAGTTGTTCTGAACTCCATTAT
AAAAGCCATGGTCCCCCTCCTCCACATAGCCCTTTTGGTGTTATTCGTAATTATCATCTATGCGATTATA
GGGTTGGAACTTTTTATTGGAAAAATGCACAAAACCTGTTTTTTTGCTGACTCAGATATAGTAGCTGAAG
AGGACCCAGCTCCATGCGCGTTCTCAGGGAATGGACGCCAGTGTGCCGCCAATGGCACGGAATGTAGGAG
CGGCTGGGTCGGCCCCAATGGAGGCATCACTAATTTTGACAACTTTGCCTTTGCCATGCTCACTGTGTTC
CAGTGCATCACCATGGAGGGCTGGACAGATGTGCTCTACTGGGTTAATGATGCGATAGGATGGGAGTGGC
CATGGGTGTATTTTGTTAGTCTGATCATCCTTGGCTCATTTTTCGTCCTTAACCTGGTTCTTGGTGTCCT
TAGTGGAGAATTCTCAAAGGAAAGAGAGAAGGCTAAAGCACGTGGAGATTTCCAGAAGCTTCGGGAGAAG
CAGCAGCTGGAAGAGGATCTCAAGGGCTACTTGGACTGGATCACCCAGGCAGAAGACATAGATCCTGAGA
ATGAAGAGGAGGGTGGAGAGGAGGGCAAACGAAACACTAGCATGCCCACCAGTGAGACCGAATCTGTGAA
CACAGAGAACGTAAGTGGTGAAGGCGAGACCCAGGGATGCTGTGGAAGTCTCTGGTGCTGGTGGAAAAGA
AGAGGCGCGGCCAAGACTGGGCCCTCTGGGTGTCGGCGGTGGGGCCAAGCCATCTCGAAATCCAAGCTCA
GCCGTCGGTGGCGTCGCTGGAACCGGTTCAATCGCAGGAGATGCAGGGCAGCTGTGAAGTCTGTCACGTT
TTACTGGCTGGTGATCGTTCTGGTGTTTCTCAACACTCTGACGATTTCCTCTGAGCACTACAATCAGCCA
GACTGGCTGACGCAGATTCAAGATATAGCGAACAAAGTGCTCTTGGCTTTGTTCACCTGTGAGATGCTGG
TGAAGATGTACAGCCTGGGCCTCCAGGCCTACTTCGTCTCTCTCTTCAACCGCTTCGATTGCTTTGTGGT
GTGTGGGGGAATCACCGAAACCATCCTGGTGGAACTGGAGCTCATGTCTCCCCTGGGCGTCTCTGTGTTC
CGGTGTGTACGTCTCCTGAGGATCTTCAAAGTGACCAGGCACTGGACTTCCCTGAGCAACTTGGTGGCGT
CCCTGTTAAACTCCATGAAGTCCATCGCCTCTCTGCTGTTGCTGCTCTTCCTCTTCATCATCATCTTCTC
CCTGCTGGGGATGCAGCTGTTCGGAGGGAAGTTCAATTTCGATGAGACACAGACCAAGCGAAGCACCTTC
GACAACTTCCCACAGGCGCTCCTGACTGTGTTCCAGATCCTGACGGGCGAAGACTGGAATGCGGTGATGT
ATGACGGCATCATGGCCTACGGAGGCCCGTCCTCCTCTGGAATGATTGTCTGTATTTACTTCATCATCCT
TTTCATCTGTGGTAACTATATCCTGCTGAACGTCTTCTTGGCCATTGCTGTAGACAATTTGGCTGATGCT
GAAAGTCTGAACACTGCTCAGAAAGAGGAAGCCGAAGAAAAAGAAAGGAAAAAAATTGCCAGAAAAGAAA
GCCTAGAAAACAAAAAAAACAACAAACCAGAGGTCAACCAGATAGCCAACAGTGACAACAAGGTTACTAT
TGATGACTATCAAGAGGAGGCTGAAGATAAGGACCCTTATCCACCCTGCGATGTGCCAGTAGGTGAAGAG
GAAGAGGAGGAGGAAGAGGACGAGCCTGAGGTTCCTGCTGGTCCCCGTCCTCGAAGAATCTCAGAGTTGA
ACATGAAGGAGAAAATTGCGCCCATCCCCGAAGGAAGCGCATTCTTCATTCTTAGCAAGACCAACCCGAT
CCGTGTGGGTTGCCACAAACTCATCAACCACCACATCTTCACCAACCTCATCCTGGTCTTCATCATGCTG
AGCAGCGCTGCCCTGGCCGCAGAGGATCCCATCCGCAGCCACTCCTTCCGCAACACTATACTGGGCTACT
TTGACTATGCTTTCACAGCCATCTTTACGGTTGAAATCCTGTTAAAGATGACAACTTTTGGAGCGTTCTT
GCACAAAGGGGCTTTCTGTAGGAACTACTTCAATTTGCTGGACATGCTGGTCGTTGGGGTGTCTCTGGTG
TCATTTGGGATTCAATCCAGTGCCATCTCGGTTGTGAAGATTCTGAGGGTCTTAAGGGTCTTGAGGCCTC
TCAGAGCAATCAACAGAGCAAAAGGACTTAAGCACGTGGTCCAGTGTGTCTTTGTGGCCATCCGAACCAT
CGGCAACATCATGATCGTCACGACCCTGCTCCAGTTCATGTTTGCTTGCATTGGGGTCCAGCTGTTCAAG
GGGAAGTTCTACCGTTGCACAGATGAGGCCAAAAGTAACCCCGAGGAGTGCAGGGGGCTTTTCATCCTTT
ATAAGGACGGCGATGTCGACAGTCCCGTGGTCCGTGAGAGGATCTGGCAAAACAGTGATTTCAATTTCGA
CAATGTCCTTTCGGCTATGATGGTGCTCTTCACGGTCTCGACTTTTGAGGGCTGGCCCGCGTTGCTGTAC
AAAGCTATTGACTCAAACGGAGAGAACGTTGGTCCTGTCTACAACTACCGTGTGGAGATCTCCATCTTCT
TCATTATCTACATCATCATCGTGGCCTTCTTCATGATGAATATCTTCGTGGGCTTCGTCATCGTCACCTT
CCAGGAGCAGGGAGAAAAGGAGTATAAGAACTGTGAGCTGGACAAAAATCAGCGTCAGTGTGTGGAATAT
GCCTTGAAGGCCCGCCCCTTAAGGAGATACATCCCCAAAAACCCATACCAGTACAAGTTCTGGTACGTGG
TGAACTCCTCGCCTTTCGAATATATGATGTTTGTCCTCATCATGCTCAACACGCTCTGCCTGGCCATGCA
GCACTATGAGCAATCCAAGATGTTCAATGACGCCATGGACATTCTGAACATGGTCTTCACGGGGGTCTTC
ACCGTTGAGATGGTTTTGAAAGTCATCGCATTTAAGCCCAAGCACTATTTCACTGATGCATGGAATACTT
TTGATGCCTTAATTGTTGTCGGTAGCGTCGTTGATATTGCTATAACTGAAGTGAATAACTCTGAAGAGAG
CAATAGAATCTCCATCACCTTTTTCCGTCTTTTCCGAGTGATGCGGTTGGTGAAGCTTCTCAGCAGAGGG
GAAGGCATCCGGACTCTGCTATGGACCTTCATTAAGTCCTTCCAGGCACTCCCATATGTCGCCCTCCTCA
TTGCCATGCTCTTCTTCATCTACGCCGTCATTGGCATGCAGATGTTTGGGAAGGTTGCCATGAGAGATAA
CAACCAGATCAATAGGAACAACAACTTCCAGACGTTTCCCCAGGCAGTGCTGCTGCTCTTCAGGTGTGCA
ACAGGGGAGGCCTGGCAGGAGATCATGCTCGCCTGCCTCCCTGGGAAGCTGTGTGACCCGGACTCAGATT
ACAACCCAGGAGAGGAATATACTTGTGGGAGCAACTTTGCCATTGTCTACTTCATCAGCTTTTACATGCT
CTGTGCGTTCCTGATCATCAACCTCTTCGTGGCTGTCATCATGGACAATTTTGACTATCTGACGAGGGAC
TGGTCTATTCTGGGGCCTCACCACTTGGACGAATTCAAAAGAATATGGTCTGAATATGACCCCGAGGCAA
AGGGAAGGATAAAACACCTTGATGTGGTCACTTTGCTCCGACGTATCCAGCCTCCCCTGGGATTTGGAAA
GTTGTGTCCACACCGAGTGGCGTGTAAGAGATTGGTCGCCATGAACATGCCTCTCAACAGTGATGGGACA
GTCATGTTCAATGCAACTCTGTTTGCTTTGGTACGGACGGCTCTCAAGATCAAGACTGAAGGCAACCTGG
AGCAAGCTAATGAAGAGCTCCGCGCTGTGATAAAGAAAATCTGGAAGAAGACAAGCATGAAGCTACTTGA
CCAAGTTGTCCCTCCAGCTGGTGATGATGAGGTAACCGTGGGGAAGTTCTATGCCACTTTCCTGATACAG
GACTACTTTAGGAAATTCAAGAAGCGGAAAGAGCAAGGCCTGGTGGGGAAATACCCTGCGAAGAACACCA
CGATCGCCCTACAGGCGGGATTAAGGACCCTGCATGACATTGGGCCAGAAATCCGACGGGCTATATCCTG
TGACTTGCAAGATGACGAACCAGAAGACTCCAAACCAGAAGAGGAAGATGTATTCAAAAGAAATGGTGCC
CTGCTTGGAAACTATGTCAATCATGTTAATAGTGATAGGAGAGAGTCCCTTCAGCAGACCAATACCACCC
ACCGTCCCCTGCATGTCCAAAGGCCTTCAATTCCACCTGCAAGTGATACTGAGAAACCGCTGTTTCCTCC
AGCAGGAAATTCGGTGTGTCATAACCATCATAACCATAATTCCATAGGGAAGCAAGTTCCCACCTCCACA
AATGCCAATCTCAATAACGCCAATATGTCCAAAGCTGCCCACGGAAAGCGGCCCAGCATTGGGGACCTTG
AGCATGTGTCTGAAAACGGCCATTACTCCTACAAGCACGACCGAGAGCTTCAAAGAAGGTCCAGTATTAA
AAGAACCCGCTATTATGAAACTTACATTAGGTCTGAGTCAGGAGACGAGCAGCTTCCAACCATTTGCCGT
GAAGACCCTGAGATACACGGCTACTTCCGAGACCCCCGCTGCTTCGGGGAGCAGGAATATTTCAGTAGCG
AGGAGTGCTGTGAGGATGACAGTTCTCCCACCTGGAGCAGGCAAAACTACAGCTATTACAACAGGTACCC
AGGCAGCTCCATGGACTTTGAGAGGCCCCGAGGCTACCATCACCCCCAAGGTTTCTTAGAAGATGACGAC
TCTCCCATTGGCTATGACTCACGGAGATCTCCAAGAAGACGCCTTCTACCTCCTACCCCACCATCCCATC
GGAGGTCCTCCTTCAACTTTGAGTGTCTGCGCAGGCAAAACAGCCAAGATGACGTCCTTCCGTCGCCTGC
CCTGCCTCACCGCGCTGCCCTGCCCCTGCACCTTATGCAGCAGCAGATCATGGCCGTTGCAGGCCTAGAT
TCCAGTAAAGCCCAGAAGTACTCGCCGAGCCACTCTACCCGGTCATGGGCCACCCCTCCAGCAACCCCTC
CGTACCGAGACTGGACCCCATGCTACACCCCTTTGATCCAGGTGGATCGCTCAGAGTCTATGGACCAGGT
CAATGGCAGCCTGCCGTCGCTACACCGCAGTTCCTGGTATACAGATGAACCCGACATCTCCTATAGGACT
TTCACACCGGCCAGCCTGACCGTCCCCAGCAGCTTCCGGAACAAAAACAGCGACAAGCAGAGGAGTGCAG
ACAGCCTGGTGGAAGCAGTCCTGATATCCGAAGGCTTGGGACGCTACGCAAGGGACCCAAAATTTGCCTC
AGCAACAAAACATGAGATCGCCGATGCCTGTGACCTAACCATAGACGAGATGGAGAGCGCGGCCAGCACC
CTGCTCAATGGAAGCGTGTGTCCTCGAGCCAACGGGGACATGGGCCCCATCTCACACCGCCAGGACTATG
AGCTCCAGGACTTTGGTCCTGGCTACAGTGACGAGGAACCAGACCCTGGGCGAGAGGAAGAGGACCTGGC
AGATGAAATGATTTGCATCACCACCTTGTAGCAATCCCGCGGTTCGAAGGTAAGCCTATCCCTAACCCTC
TCCTCGGTCTCGATTCTACGCGTACCGGTCATCATCACCATCACCATTGAGTTTAAACCCGCTGATCAGC
CTCGACTGTGCCTTCTAGTTGCCAGCCATCTGTTGTTTGCCCCTCCCCCGTGCCTTCCTTGACCCTGGAA
GGTGCCACTCCCACTGTCCTTTCCTAATAAAATGAGGAAATTGCATCGCATTGTCTGAGTAGGTGTCATT
CTATTCTGGGGGGTGGGGTGGGGCAGGACAGCAAGGGGGAGGATTGGGAAGACAATAGCAGGCATGCTGG
GGATGCGGTGGGCTCTATGGCTTCTGAGGCGGAAAGAACCAGCTGGGGCTCTAGGGGGTATCCCC
[124 nt withheld, positions 7766-7889]
C
[91 nt withheld, positions 7891-7981]
A
[49 nt withheld, positions 7983-8031]
CCTTTGACGTTGGAGTCCACGTTCTTT
[37 nt withheld, positions 8059-8095]
ACCCTATCTCGGTCTATTCTTTTGATTTATAAGGGATTTTGCCGATTTCGGCCTATTGGTTAAAAAATGA
GCTGATTTAACAAAAATTTAACGCGAATTAATTCTGTGGAATGTGTGTCAGTTAGGGTGTGGAAAGTCCC
CAGGCTCCCCAGCAGGCAGAAGTATGCAAAGCATGCATCTCAATTAGTCAGCAACCATAGTCCCGCCCCT
AACTCCGCCCATCCCGCCCCTAACTCCGCCCAGTTCCGCCCATTCTCCGCCCCATGGCTGACTAATTTTT
TTTATTTATGCAGAGGCCGAGGCCGCCTCTGCCTCTGAGCTATTCCAGAAGTAGTGAGGAGGCTTTTTTG
GAGGCCTAGGCTTTTGCAAAAAGCTCCCGGGAGCTTGTATATCCATTTTCGGATCTGATCAGCACGTGTT
GACAATTAATCATCGGCATAGTATATCGGCATAGTATAATACGACAAGGTGAGGAACTAAACCATGGCCA
AGCCTTTGTCTCAAGAAGAATCCACCCTCATTGAAAGAGCAACGGCTACAATCAACAGCATCCCCATCTC
TGAAGACTACAGCGTCGCCAGCGCAGCTCTCTCTAGCGACGGCCGCATCTTCACTGGTGTCAATGTATAT
CATTTTACTGGGGGACCTTGTGCAGAACTCGTGGTGCTGGGCACTGCTGCTGCTGCGGCAGCTGGCAACC
TGACTTGTATCGTCGCGATCGGAAATGAGAACAGGGGCATCTTGAGCCCCTGCGGACGGTGCCGACAGGT
GCTTCTCGATCTGCATCCTGGGATCAAAGCCATAGTGAAGGACAGTGATGGACAGCCGACGGCAGTTGGG
ATTCGTGAATTGCTGCCCTCTGGTTATGTGTGGGAGGGCTAAGCACTTCGTGGCCGAGGAGCAGGACTGA
CACGTGCTACGAGATTTCGATTCCACCGCCGCCTTCTATGAAAGGTTGGGCTTCGGAATCGTTTTCCGGG
ACGCCGGCTGGATGATCCTCCAGCGCGGGGATCTCATGCTGGAGTTCTTCGCCCACCCCAACTTGTTTAT
TGCAGCTTATAATGGTTACAAATAAAGCAATAGCATCACAAATTTCACAAATAAAGCATTTTTTTCACTG
CATTCTAGTTGTGGTTTGTCCAAACTCATCAATGTATCTTATCATGTCTGTATACCGTCGACCTCTAGCT
AGAGCTTGGCGTAATCATGGTCATAGCTGTTTCCTGTGTGAAATTGTTATCCGCTCACAATTCCACACAA
CATACGAGCCGGAAGCATAAAGTGTAAAGCCTGGGGTGCCTAATGAGTGAGCTAACTCACATTAATTGCG
TTGCGCTCACTGCCCGCTTTCCAGTCGGGAAACCTGTCGTGCCAGCTGCATTAATGAATCGGCCAACGCG
CGGGGAGAGGCGGTTTGCGTATTGGGCGCTCTTCCGCTTCCTCGCTCACTGACTCGCTGCGCTCGGTCGT
TCGGCTGCGGCGAGCGGTATCAGCTCACTCAAAGGCGGTAATACGGTTATCCACAGAATCAGGGGATAAC
GCAGGAAAGAACATGTGAGCAAAAGGCCAGCAAAAGGCCAGGAACCGTAAAAAGGCCGCGTTGCTGGCGT
TTTTCCATAGGCTCCGCCCCCCTGACGAGCATCACAAAAATCGACGCTCAAGTCAGAGGTGGCGAAACCC
GACAGGACTATAAAGATACCAGGCGTTTCCCCCTGGAAGCTCCCTCGTGCGCTCTCCTGTTCCGACCCTG
CCGCTTACCGGATACCTGTCCGCCTTTCTCCCTTCGGGAAGCGTGGCGCTTTCTCATAGCTCACGCTGTA
GGTATCTCAGTTCGGTGTAGGTCGTTCGCTCCAAGCTGGGCTGTGTGCACGAACCCCCCGTTCAGCCCGA
CCGCTGCGCCTTATCCGGTAACTATCGTCTTGAGTCCAACCCGGTAAGACACGACTTATCGCCACTGGCA
GCAGCCACTGGTAACAGGATTAGCAGAGCGAGGTATGTAGGCGGTGCTACAGAGTTCTTGAAGTGGTGGC
CTAACTACGGCTACACTAGAAGAACAGTATTTGGTATCTGCGCTCTGCTGAAGCCAGTTACCTTCGGAAA
AAGAGTTGGTAGCTCTTGATCCGGCAAAAAAACCACCGCTGGTAGCGGTGGTTTTTTTGTTTGCAAGCAG
CAGATTACGCGCAGAAAAAAAGGATCTCAAGAAGATCCTTTGATCTTTTCTACGGGGTCTGACGCTCAGT
GGAACGAAAACTCACGTTAAGGGATTTTGGTCATGAGATTATCAAAAAGGATCTTCACCTAGATCCTTTT
AAATTAAAAATGAAGTTTTAAATCAATCTAAAGTATATATGAGTAAACTTGGTCTGACAGTTACCAATGC
TTAATCAGTGAGGCACCTATCTCAGCGATCTGTCTATTTCGTTCATCCATAGTTGCCTGACTCCCCGTCG
TGTAGATAACTACGATACGGGAGGGCTTACCATCTGGCCCCAGTGCTGCAATGATACCGCGAGACCCACG
CTCACCGGCTCCAGATTTATCAGCAATAAACCAGCCAGCCGGAAGGGCCGAGCGCAGAAGTGGTCCTGCA
ACTTTATCCGCCTCCATCCAGTCTATTAATTGTTGCCGGGAAGCTAGAGTAAGTAGTTCGCCAGTTAATA
GTTTGCGCAACGTTGTTGCCATTGCTACAGGCATCGTGGTGTCACGCTCGTCGTTTGGTATGGCTTCATT
CAGCTCCGGTTCCCAACGATCAAGGCGAGTTACATGATCCCCCATGTTGTGCAAAAAAGCGGTTAGCTCC
TTCGGTCCTCCGATCGTTGTCAGAAGTAAGTTGGCCGCAGTGTTATCACTCATGGTTATGGCAGCACTGC
ATAATTCTCTTACTGTCATGCCATCCGTAAGATGCTTTTCTGTGACTGGTGAGTACTCAACCAAGTCATT
CTGAGAATAGTGTATGCGGCGACCGAGTTGCTCTTGCCCGGCGTCAATACGGGATAATACCGCGCCACAT
AGCAGAACTTTAAAAGTGCTCATCATTGGAAAACGTTCTTCGGGGCGAAAACTCTCAAGGATCTTACCGC
TGTTGAGATCCAGTTCGATGTAACCCACTCGTGCACCCAACTGATCTTCAGCATCTTTTACTTTCACCAG
CGTTTCTGGGTGAGCAAAAACAGGAAGGCAAAATGCCGCAAAAAAGGGAATAAGGGCGACACGGAAATGT
TGAATACTCATACTCTTCCTTTTTCAATATTATTGAAGCATTTATCAGGGTTATTGTCTCATGAGCGGAT
ACATATTTGAATGTATTTAGAAAAATAAACAAATAGGGGTTCCGCGCACATTTCCCCGAAAAGTGCCACC
TGACG
