>Addgene plasmid #26577 | CaV1.3e[8a,11,31b,Δ32,Δ42a] mut | addgene partial sequence | sequence record 32770 | 26577 with rCaV1-3e-42R (5' GACACACCGAATTTCCTGCT 3')
ACCTTGCAGGTGGAATTGAAGGCCTTTGGACATGCAGGGGACGGTGGGTGGTATTGGTCTGCTGAAGGGA
CTCTCTCCTATCACTATTAACATGATTGACATAGTTTCCAAGCAGGGCACCATTTCTTTTGAATACATCT
TCCTCTTCTGGTTTGGAGTCTTCTGGTTCGTCATCTTGCAAGTCACAGGATATAGCCCGTCGGATTTCTG
GCCCAATGTCATGCAGGGTCCTTAATCCCGCCTGTAGGGCGATCGTGGTGTTCTTCGCAGGGTATTTCCC
CACCAGGCCTTGCTCTTTCCGCTTCTTGAATTTCCTAAAGTAGTCCTGTATCAGGAAAGTGGCATAGAAC
TTCCCCACGGTTACCTCATCATCACCAGCTGGAGGGACAACTTGGTCAAGTAGCTTCATGCTTGTCTTCT
TCCAGATTTTCTTTATCACAGCGCGGAGCTCTTCATTAGCTTGCTCCAGGTTGCCTTCAGTCTTGATCTT
GAGAGCCGTCCGTACCAAAGCAAACAGAGTTGCATTGAACATGACTGTCCCATCACTGTTGAGAGGCATG
TTCATGGCGACCAATCTCTTACACGCCACTCGGTGTGGACACAACTTTCCAAATCCCAGGGGAGGCTGGA
TACGTCGGAGCAAAGTGACCACATCAAGGTGTTTTATCCTTCCCTTTGCCTCGGGGTCATATTCAGACCA
TATTCTTTTGAATTCGTCCAAGTGGTGAGGCCCCAGAATAGACCAGTCCCTCGTCAGATAGTCAAAATTG
TCCATGATGACAGCCACGAAGAGGTTGATGATCAGGAACGCACAGAGCATGTAAAAGCTGATGAAGTAGA
CAAT
