>Addgene plasmid #26577 | CaV1.3e[8a,11,31b,Δ32,Δ42a] mut | addgene partial sequence | sequence record 32772 | 26577 with BGH-rev
TCATGGTGATGGTGATGATGACCGGTACGCGTAGAATCGAGACCGAGGAGAGGGTTAGGGATAGGCTTAC
CTTCGAACCGCGGGATTGCTACAAGGTGGTGATGCAAATCATTTCATCTGCCAGGTCCTCTTCCTCTCGC
CCAGGGTCTGGTTCCTCGTCACTGTAGCCAGGACCAAAGTCCTGGAGCTCATAGTCCTGGCGGTGTGAGA
TGGGGCCCATGTCCCCGTTGGCTCGAGGACACACGCTTCCATTGAGCAGGGTGCTGGCCGCGCTCTCCAT
CTCGTCTATGGTTAGGTCACAGGCATCGGCGATCTCATGTTTTGTTGCTGAGGCAAATTTTGGGTCCCTT
GCGTAGCGTCCCAAGCCTTCGGATATCAGGACTGCTTCCACCAGGCTGTCTGCACTCCTCTGCTTGTCGC
TGTTTTTGTTCCGGAAGCTGCTGGGGACGGTCAGGCTGGCCGGTGTGAAAGTCCTATAGGAGATGTCGGG
TTCATCTGTATACCAGGAACTGCGGTGTAGCGACGGCAGGCTGCCATTGACCTGGTCCATAGACTCTGAG
CGATCCACCTGGATCAAAGGGGTGTAGCATGGGGTCCAGTCTCGGTACGGAGGGGTTGCTGGAGGGGTGG
CCCATGACCGGGTAGAGTGGCTCGGCGAGTACTTCTGGGCTTTACTGGAATCTAGGCCTGCAACGGCCAT
GATCTGCTGCTGCATAAGGTGCAGGGGCAGGGCAGCGCGGTGAGGCAGGGCAGGCGACGGAAGGACGTCA
TCTTGGCTGTTTTGCCTGCGCAGACACTCAAAGTTGAAGGA
